Addgene plasmid #198343: Dyn1 R271E
Purpose: Mammalian expression plasmid of GFP-chimera proteins.
Depositing lab: Justin Taraska. Depositing organization: National Heart, Lung, and Blood Institute (NHLBI). Publication: Cryo-EM structures of membrane-bound dynamin in a post-hydrolysis state primed for membrane fission. Jimah JR, Kundu N, Stanton AE, Sochacki KA, Canagarajah B, Chan L, Strub MP, Wang H, Taraska JW, Hinshaw JE. Dev Cell. 2024 Apr 23:S1534-5807(24)00233-8. doi: 10.1016/j.devcel.2024.04.008. PubMed 38663399.
Backbone
  Vector backbone: pEGFP-N1
  Backbone manufacturer: Clontech
  Vector type: Mammalian Expression
Growth in bacteria
  Bacterial resistance: Kanamycin, 50 μg/mL
  Growth temperature: 37°C
  Growth strain: DH5alpha
  Copy number: High Copy
Gene/Insert
  Gene/Insert name: Dynamin1
  Species: H. sapiens (human)
  Mutation: R271E
  Entrez Gene: DNM1 (a.k.a. DEE31, DNM, EIEE31)
  Promoter: CMV
  Tag / fusion protein: EGFP (C terminal on insert)
  Cloning method: Unknown
  Sequencing primers: 5′ CNV-F; 3′ SV40-pArev
Terms and licenses: Academic/Nonprofit Terms; Industry Terms: Not Available to Industry
How to cite: Dyn1 R271E was a gift from Justin Taraska (Addgene plasmid # 198343 ; http://n2t.net/addgene:198343 ; RRID:Addgene_198343)
