[The description below was written by a language model from this plasmid's Addgene catalogue record and pLannotate feature annotations shown in this document.]
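Description:
Dyn1 R271E is a mammalian expression plasmid built on the Clontech pEGFP-N1 backbone that encodes human dynamin 1 (DNM1) carrying the point mutation R271E, fused at its C terminus to EGFP. The sequenced construct is 7,319 nt. Transcription of the fusion is driven by the human cytomegalovirus immediate early enhancer and promoter. The dynamin 1 open reading frame sits between remnants of the multiple cloning site, followed by a short linker region, the EGFP coding sequence and the SV40 polyadenylation signal. This gives strong constitutive expression of a fluorescently labelled dynamin in transfected mammalian cells.

The plasmid is propagated in E. coli through a high-copy ColE1/pUC-type origin and selected with kanamycin. The single NeoR/KanR gene (Tn5 aminoglycoside phosphotransferase) is placed behind both a bacterial bla promoter and the SV40 enhancer/early promoter and is terminated by the HSV TK poly(A) signal, so it confers kanamycin resistance in bacteria and can also confer G418 resistance in mammalian cells. An f1 origin is present as well and allows single-stranded DNA production. The short annotated fragments of large T antigen, ble and the bGH poly(A) signal appear to be partial matches within backbone sequence rather than functional elements.

Dynamin 1 is a GTPase involved in vesicular trafficking and receptor-mediated endocytosis. The record gives the purpose only as mammalian expression of GFP-chimera proteins and does not state the functional consequence of the R271E substitution. The associated publication concerns structures of membrane-bound dynamin primed for membrane fission, which suggests the plasmid is used to image the behaviour of a structure-guided mutant in cells.
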