Features (pLannotate 1.2.2; 16 found; start..end, strand, type, name):
      4..26      +  misc_feature   MCS (fragment): multiple cloning site
     32..2620    +  CDS            DNM1: DYN1_HUMAN - Also known as DNM. Experimental evidence at protein level: Swiss-Prot protein existence level 1. Microtubule-associated force-producing protein involved in producing microtubule bundles and able to bind and hydrolyze GTP. Most probably involved in vesicular trafficking processes. Involved in receptor-mediated endocytosis. From Homo sapiens (Human).
   2620..2664    +  misc_feature   MCS (fragment): multiple cloning site
   2678..3397    +  CDS            EGFP: the original enhanced GFP (Yang et al., 1996) mammalian codon-optimized
   3414..3497    +  CDS            large T antigen (fragment): large T antigen from SV40 (simian virus 40)
   3520..3641    +  polyA_signal   SV40 poly(A) signal: SV40 polyadenylation signal
   3675..4103    -  rep_origin     f1 ori (sequence partly withheld): f1 bacteriophage origin of replication; arrow indicates direction of (+) strand synthesis
   4130..4234    +  promoter       AmpR promoter: bla
   4236..4593    +  promoter       SV40 promoter: SV40 enhancer and early promoter
   4628..5422    +  CDS            NeoR/KanR: aminoglycoside phosphotransferase from Tn5; aph(3')-II (or nptII); confers resistance to neomycin, kanamycin, and G418 (Geneticin®)
   5443..5595    +  CDS            ble (fragment): BLE_KLEPN - Experimental evidence at protein level: Swiss-Prot protein existence level 1. Binding protein with a strong affinity to the bleomycin family of antibiotics. Binds to CL990; an antimitotic-antibiotic compound. From Klebsiella pneumoniae.
   5654..5701    +  polyA_signal   HSV TK poly(A) signal: herpes simplex virus thymidine kinase polyadenylation signal (Cole and Stacy, 1985)
   5792..5808    -  polyA_signal   bGH poly(A) signal (fragment): bovine growth hormone polyadenylation signal
   6030..6618    +  rep_origin     ori: high-copy-number ColE1/pMB1/pBR322/pUC origin of replication
   6793..7096    +  enhancer       CMV enhancer: human cytomegalovirus immediate early enhancer
   7097..7300    +  promoter       CMV promoter: human cytomegalovirus (CMV) immediate early promoter
>Addgene plasmid #198343 | Dyn1 R271E | addgene full sequence | sequence record 389663 | Addgene NGS Result
TCCGCTAGCGCTACCGGACTCAGATCCTGCCATGGGCAACCGCGGCATGGAAGATCTCATCCCGCTGGTC
AACCGGCTGCAAGACGCCTTCTCTGCCATCGGCCAGAACGCGGACCTCGACCTGCCGCAGATCGCTGTGG
TGGGCGGCCAGAGCGCCGGCAAGAGCTCGGTGCTCGAGAATTTCGTAGGCAGGGACTTCTTGCCTCGAGG
ATCTGGCATTGTTACCCGACGTCCCCTGGTCTTGCAGCTGGTCAATGCAACCACAGAATATGCCGAGTTC
CTGCACTGCAAGGGAAAGAAATTCACCGACTTCGAGGAGGTGCGCCTTGAGATCGAGGCCGAGACCGACA
GGGTCACCGGCACCAACAAGGGCATCTCGCCGGTGCCTATCAACCTCCGCGTCTACTCGCCGCACGTGCT
GAACCTGACCCTGGTGGACCTGCCCGGAATGACCAAGGTCCCGGTGGGGGACCAACCTCCCGACATCGAG
TTCCAGATCCGAGACATGCTTATGCAGTTTGTCACCAAGGAGAACTGCCTCATCCTGGCCGTGTCCCCCG
CCAACTCTGACCTGGCCAATTCTGACGCCCTCAAGGTCGCCAAGGAGGTGGACCCCCAGGGCCAGCGCAC
CATCGGGGTCATCACCAAGCTGGACCTGATGGACGAGGGCACAGATGCCCGTGATGTGCTGGAGAACAAG
CTGCTCCCCCTGCGCAGAGGCTACATTGGAGTGGTGAACCGGAGCCAGAAGGACATTGATGGCAAGAAGG
ACATTACCGCCGCCTTGGCTGCTGAACGAAAGTTCTTCCTCTCCCATCCATCTTATCGCCACTTGGCTGA
CGAGATGGGCACGCCCTACCTGCAGAAGGTCCTCAATCAGCAACTGACGAACCACATCCGGGACACACTG
CCGGGGCTGCGGAACAAGCTGCAGAGCCAGCTACTGTCCATTGAGAAGGAGGTGGAGGAATACAAGAACT
TCCGCCCTGATGACCCAGCTCGCAAGACCAAGGCCCTGCTGCAGATGGTCCAGCAGTTTGCCGTAGACTT
TGAGAAGCGCATTGAGGGCTCAGGAGATCAGATCGACACCTACGAACTGTCAGGGGGAGCCCGCATTAAC
CGAATCTTCCACGAGCGCTTCCCTTTCGAGCTGGTCAAGATGGAGTTTGATGAGAAGGAACTCCGAAGGG
AGATCAGCTATGCTATCAAGAATATCCATGGCATTAGAACGGGGCTGTTTACCCCAGACATGGCCTTTGA
GACCATTGTGAAAAAGCAGGTGAAGAAGATCCGAGAACCGTGTCTCAAGTGTGTGGACATGGTTATCTCG
GAGCTAATCAGCACCGTTAGACAGTGCACCAAGAAGCTCCAGCAGTACCCGCGGCTACGGGAGGAGATGG
AGCGCATCGTGACCACCCACATCCGGGAGCGCGAGGGCCGCACTAAGGAGCAGGTCATGCTTCTCATCGA
TATCGAGCTGGCTTACATGAACACCAACCATGAGGACTTCATAGGCTTTGCCAATGCTCAGCAGAGGAGC
AACCAGATGAACAAGAAGAAGACTTCAGGGAACCAGGATGAGATTCTGGTCATCCGCAAGGGCTGGCTGA
CTATCAATAATATTGGCATCATGAAAGGGGGCTCCAAGGAGTACTGGTTTGTGCTGACTGCTGAGAATCT
GTCCTGGTACAAGGATGATGAGGAGAAAGAGAAGAAATACATGCTGTCTGTGGACAACCTCAAGCTGCGG
GACGTGGAGAAGGGCTTTATGTCGAGCAAGCATATCTTTGCCCTCTTTAACACGGAGCAGAGGAATGTCT
ACAAGGATTATCGGCAGCTGGAGCTAGCCTGTGAGACACAGGAGGAGGTGGACAGCTGGAAGGCCTCCTT
CCTGAGGGCTGGCGTGTACCCTGAGCGTGTTGGGGACAAAGAGAAAGCCAGCGAGACCGAGGAGAATGGC
TCCGACAGCTTCATGCATTCCATGGACCCACAGCTGGAACGGCAAGTGGAGACCATCCGGAATCTTGTGG
ACTCATACATGGCCATTGTCAACAAGACCGTGAGGGACCTCATGCCCAAGACCATCATGCACCTCATGAT
TAACAATACCAAGGAGTTCATCTTCTCGGAGCTGCTGGCCAACCTGTACTCGTGTGGGGACCAGAACACG
CTGATGGAGGAGTCGGCGGAGCAGGCACAGCGGCGCGACGAGATGCTGCGCATGTACCACGCACTGAAGG
AGGCGCTCAGCATCATCGGCAACATCAACACGACCACCGTCAGCACGCCCATGCCCCCGCCCGTGGACGA
CTCCTGGCTGCAGGTGCAGAGCGTACCGGCCGGACGCAGGTCGCCCACGTCCAGCCCCACGCCGCAGCGC
CGAGCCCCCGCCGTGCCCCCAGCCCGGCCCGGGTCGCGGGGCCCTGCTCCTGGGCCTCCGCCTGCTGGGT
CCGCCCTGGGGGGGGCGCCCCCCGTGCCCTCCAGGCCGGGGGCTTCCCCTGACCCTTTCGGCCCTCCCCC
TCAGGTGCCCTCGCGCCCCAACCGCGCCCCGCCCGGGGTCCCCAGCCGATCGGGTCAGGCAAGTCCATCC
CGTCCTGAGAGCCCCAGGCCCCCCTTCGACAAGCTTCGAATTCTGCAGTCGACGGTACCGCGGGCCCGGG
ATCCACCGGTCGCCACCATGGTGAGCAAGGGCGAGGAGCTGTTCACCGGGGTGGTGCCCATCCTGGTCGA
GCTGGACGGCGACGTAAACGGCCACAAGTTCAGCGTGTCCGGCGAGGGCGAGGGCGATGCCACCTACGGC
AAGCTGACCCTGAAGTTCATCTGCACCACCGGCAAGCTGCCCGTGCCCTGGCCCACCCTCGTGACCACCC
TGACCTACGGCGTGCAGTGCTTCAGCCGCTACCCCGACCACATGAAGCAGCACGACTTCTTCAAGTCCGC
CATGCCCGAAGGCTACGTCCAGGAGCGCACCATCTTCTTCAAGGACGACGGCAACTACAAGACCCGCGCC
GAGGTGAAGTTCGAGGGCGACACCCTGGTGAACCGCATCGAGCTGAAGGGCATCGACTTCAAGGAGGACG
GCAACATCCTGGGGCACAAGCTGGAGTACAACTACAACAGCCACAACGTCTATATCATGGCCGACAAGCA
GAAGAACGGCATCAAGGTGAACTTCAAGATCCGCCACAACATCGAGGACGGCAGCGTGCAGCTCGCCGAC
CACTACCAGCAGAACACCCCCATCGGCGACGGCCCCGTGCTGCTGCCCGACAACCACTACCTGAGCACCC
AGTCCGCCCTGAGCAAAGACCCCAACGAGAAGCGCGATCACATGGTCCTGCTGGAGTTCGTGACCGCCGC
CGGGATCACTCTCGGCATGGACGAGCTGTACAAGTAAAGCGGCCGCGACTCTAGATCATAATCAGCCATA
CCACATTTGTAGAGGTTTTACTTGCTTTAAAAAACCTCCCACACCTCCCCCTGAACCTGAAACATAAAAT
GAATGCAATTGTTGTTGTTAACTTGTTTATTGCAGCTTATAATGGTTACAAATAAAGCAATAGCATCACA
AATTTCACAAATAAAGCATTTTTTTCACTGCATTCTAGTTGTGGTTTGTCCAAACTCATCAATGTATCTT
AAGGCGTAAATTGTAAGCGTTAATATTTTGTTAAAATTCGCGTTAAATTTTTGTTAAATCAGCTCATTTT
TTAACCAATAGGCCGAAATCGGCAAAATCCCTTATAAATCAAAAGAATAGACCGAGATAGGGT
[37 nt withheld, positions 3774-3810]
AAAGAACGTGGACTCCAACGTCAAAGG
[49 nt withheld, positions 3838-3886]
T
[91 nt withheld, positions 3888-3978]
G
[124 nt withheld, positions 3980-4103]
CAGGTGGCACTTTTCGGGGAAATGTGCGCGGAACCCCTATTTGTTTATTTTTCTAAATACATTCAAATAT
GTATCCGCTCATGAGACAATAACCCTGATAAATGCTTCAATAATATTGAAAAAGGAAGAGTCCTGAGGCG
GAAAGAACCAGCTGTGGAATGTGTGTCAGTTAGGGTGTGGAAAGTCCCCAGGCTCCCCAGCAGGCAGAAG
TATGCAAAGCATGCATCTCAATTAGTCAGCAACCAGGTGTGGAAAGTCCCCAGGCTCCCCAGCAGGCAGA
AGTATGCAAAGCATGCATCTCAATTAGTCAGCAACCATAGTCCCGCCCCTAACTCCGCCCATCCCGCCCC
TAACTCCGCCCAGTTCCGCCCATTCTCCGCCCCATGGCTGACTAATTTTTTTTATTTATGCAGAGGCCGA
GGCCGCCTCGGCCTCTGAGCTATTCCAGAAGTAGTGAGGAGGCTTTTTTGGAGGCCTAGGCTTTTGCAAA
GATCGATCAAGAGACAGGATGAGGATCGTTTCGCATGATTGAACAAGATGGATTGCACGCAGGTTCTCCG
GCCGCTTGGGTGGAGAGGCTATTCGGCTATGACTGGGCACAACAGACAATCGGCTGCTCTGATGCCGCCG
TGTTCCGGCTGTCAGCGCAGGGGCGCCCGGTTCTTTTTGTCAAGACCGACCTGTCCGGTGCCCTGAATGA
ACTGCAAGACGAGGCAGCGCGGCTATCGTGGCTGGCCACGACGGGCGTTCCTTGCGCAGCTGTGCTCGAC
GTTGTCACTGAAGCGGGAAGGGACTGGCTGCTATTGGGCGAAGTGCCGGGGCAGGATCTCCTGTCATCTC
ACCTTGCTCCTGCCGAGAAAGTATCCATCATGGCTGATGCAATGCGGCGGCTGCATACGCTTGATCCGGC
TACCTGCCCATTCGACCACCAAGCGAAACATCGCATCGAGCGAGCACGTACTCGGATGGAAGCCGGTCTT
GTCGATCAGGATGATCTGGACGAAGAGCATCAGGGGCTCGCGCCAGCCGAACTGTTCGCCAGGCTCAAGG
CGAGCATGCCCGACGGCGAGGATCTCGTCGTGACCCATGGCGATGCCTGCTTGCCGAATATCATGGTGGA
AAATGGCCGCTTTTCTGGATTCATCGACTGTGGCCGGCTGGGTGTGGCGGACCGCTATCAGGACATAGCG
TTGGCTACCCGTGATATTGCTGAAGAGCTTGGCGGCGAATGGGCTGACCGCTTCCTCGTGCTTTACGGTA
TCGCCGCTCCCGATTCGCAGCGCATCGCCTTCTATCGCCTTCTTGACGAGTTCTTCTGAGCGGGACTCTG
GGGTTCGAAATGACCGACCAAGCGACGCCCAACCTGCCATCACGAGATTTCGATTCCACCGCCGCCTTCT
ATGAAAGGTTGGGCTTCGGAATCGTTTTCCGGGACGCCGGCTGGATGATCCTCCAGCGCGGGGATCTCAT
GCTGGAGTTCTTCGCCCACCCTAGGGGGAGGCTAACTGAAACACGGAAGGAGACAATACCGGAAGGAACC
CGCGCTATGACGGCAATAAAAAGACAGAATAAAACGCACGGTGTTGGGTCGTTTGTTCATAAACGCGGGG
TTCGGTCCCAGGGCTGGCACTCTGTCGATACCCCACCGAGACCCCATTGGGGCCAATACGCCCGCGTTTC
TTCCTTTTCCCCACCCCACCCCCCAAGTTCGGGTGAAGGCCCAGGGCTCGCAGCCAACGTCGGGGCGGCA
GGCCCTGCCATAGCCTCAGGTTACTCATATATACTTTAGATTGATTTAAAACTTCATTTTTAATTTAAAA
GGATCTAGGTGAAGATCCTTTTTGATAATCTCATGACCAAAATCCCTTAACGTGAGTTTTCGTTCCACTG
AGCGTCAGACCCCGTAGAAAAGATCAAAGGATCTTCTTGAGATCCTTTTTTTCTGCGCGTAATCTGCTGC
TTGCAAACAAAAAAACCACCGCTACCAGCGGTGGTTTGTTTGCCGGATCAAGAGCTACCAACTCTTTTTC
CGAAGGTAACTGGCTTCAGCAGAGCGCAGATACCAAATACTGTTCTTCTAGTGTAGCCGTAGTTAGGCCA
CCACTTCAAGAACTCTGTAGCACCGCCTACATACCTCGCTCTGCTAATCCTGTTACCAGTGGCTGCTGCC
AGTGGCGATAAGTCGTGTCTTACCGGGTTGGACTCAAGACGATAGTTACCGGATAAGGCGCAGCGGTCGG
GCTGAACGGGGGGTTCGTGCACACAGCCCAGCTTGGAGCGAACGACCTACACCGAACTGAGATACCTACA
GCGTGAGCTATGAGAAAGCGCCACGCTTCCCGAAGGGAGAAAGGCGGACAGGTATCCGGTAAGCGGCAGG
GTCGGAACAGGAGAGCGCACGAGGGAGCTTCCAGGGGGAAACGCCTGGTATCTTTATAGTCCTGTCGGGT
TTCGCCACCTCTGACTTGAGCGTCGATTTTTGTGATGCTCGTCAGGGGGGCGGAGCCTATGGAAAAACGC
CAGCAACGCGGCCTTTTTACGGTTCCTGGCCTTTTGCTGGCCTTTTGCTCACATGTTCTTTCCTGCGTTA
TCCCCTGATTCTGTGGATAACCGTATTACCGCCATGCATTAGTTATTAATAGTAATCAATTACGGGGTCA
TTAGTTCATAGCCCATATATGGAGTTCCGCGTTACATAACTTACGGTAAATGGCCCGCCTGGCTGACCGC
CCAACGACCCCCGCCCATTGACGTCAATAATGACGTATGTTCCCATAGTAACGCCAATAGGGACTTTCCA
TTGACGTCAATGGGTGGAGTATTTACGGTAAACTGCCCACTTGGCAGTACATCAAGTGTATCATATGCCA
AGTACGCCCCCTATTGACGTCAATGACGGTAAATGGCCCGCCTGGCATTATGCCCAGTACATGACCTTAT
GGGACTTTCCTACTTGGCAGTACATCTACGTATTAGTCATCGCTATTACCATGGTGATGCGGTTTTGGCA
GTACATCAATGGGCGTGGATAGCGGTTTGACTCACGGGGATTTCCAAGTCTCCACCCCATTGACGTCAAT
GGGAGTTTGTTTTGGCACCAAAATCAACGGGACTTTCCAAAATGTCGTAACAACTCCGCCCCATTGACGC
AAATGGGCGGTAGGCGTGTACGGTGGGAGGTCTATATAAGCAGAGCTGGTTTAGTGAACCGTCAGA
